>Addgene plasmid #57214 | PS-CFP2-Actin-C-18 | addgene full sequence | sequence record 192846 | Addgene NGS Result
CGTTACATAACTTACGGTAAATGGCCCGCCTGGCTGACCGCCCAACGACCCCCGCCCATTGACGTCAATA
ATGACGTATGTTCCCATAGTAACGCCAATAGGGACTTTCCATTGACGTCAATGGGTGGAGTATTTACGGT
AAACTGCCCACTTGGCAGTACATCAAGTGTATCATATGCCAAGTACGCCCCCTATTGACGTCAATGACGG
TAAATGGCCCGCCTGGCATTATGCCCAGTACATGACCTTATGGGACTTTCCTACTTGGCAGTACATCTAC
GTATTAGTCATCGCTATTACCATGGTGATGCGGTTTTGGCAGTACATCAATGGGCGTGGATAGCGGTTTG
ACTCACGGGGATTTCCAAGTCTCCACCCCATTGACGTCAATGGGAGTTTGTTTTGGCACCAAAATCAACG
GGACTTTCCAAAATGTCGTAACAACTCCGCCCCATTGACGCAAATGGGCGGTAGGCGTGTACGGTGGGAG
GTCTATATAAGCAGAGCTGGTTTAGTGAACCGTCAGATCCGCTAGCGCTACCGGTCGCCACCATGAGCAA
GGGCGCCGAGCTGTTCACCGGCATCGTGCCCATCCTGATCGAGCTGAATGGCGATGTGAATGGCCACAAG
TTCAGCGTGAGCGGCGAGGGCGAGGGCGATGCCACCTACGGCAAGCTGACCCTGAAGTTCATCTGCACCA
CCGGCAAGCTGCCTGTGCCCTGGCCCACCCTGGTGGCCACCCTGAGCTACGGCGTGCAGTGCTTCTCACG
CTACCCCGATCACATGAAGCAGCACGACTTCTTCAAGAGCGCCATGCCTGAGGGCTACATCCAGGAGCGC
ACCATCTTCTTCGAGGATGACGGCAACTACAAGACGCGCGCCGAGGTGAAGTTCGAGGGCGATACCCTGG
TGAGTCGCATCGAGCTGACCGGCACTGATTTCAAGGAGGATGGCAACATCCTGGGCAATAAGATGGAGTA
CAACTACAACGCCACCAATGTGTACATCGTGGCCGACAAGGCCAGGAATGGCATCAAGGTGAACTTCAAG
GTCCGCCACAACATCAAGGATGGCAGCGTGCAGCTGGCCGACCACTACCAGCAGAATACCCCCATCGGCG
ATGGCCCTGTGCTGCTGCCCGATAACCACTACCTGTCCACCCAGAGCGCCCTGTCCAAGGACCCCAACGA
GAAGCGCGATCACATGATCTACCTCGAGTTCGTGACCGCCGCCGCCATCACCCACGGCATGGATGAGCTG
TACAAGTCCGGACTCAGATCTGGCAGCGGTGGAGGCAGCGCATCCGGCGGAAGCGGAAGCGATGATGATA
TCGCCGCGCTCGTCGTCGACAACGGCTCCGGCATGTGCAAGGCCGGCTTCGCGGGCGACGATGCCCCCCG
GGCCGTCTTCCCCTCCATCGTGGGGCGCCCCAGGCACCAGGGCGTGATGGTGGGCATGGGTCAGAAGGAT
TCCTATGTGGGCGACGAGGCCCAGAGCAAGAGAGGCATCCTCACCCTGAAGTACCCCATCGAGCACGGCA
TCGTCACCAACTGGGACGACATGGAGAAAATCTGGCACCACACCTTCTACAATGAGCTGCGTGTGGCTCC
CGAGGAGCACCCCGTGCTGCTGACCGAGGCCCCCCTGAACCCCAAGGCCAACCGCGAGAAGATGACCCAG
ATCATGTTTGAGACCTTCAACACCCCAGCCATGTACGTTGCTATCCAGGCTGTGCTATCCCTGTACGCCT
CTGGCCGTACCACTGGCATCGTGATGGACTCCGGTGACGGGGTCACCCACACTGTGCCCATCTACGAGGG
GTATGCCCTCCCCCATGCCATCCTGCGTCTGGACCTGGCTGGCCGGGACCTGACTGACTACCTCATGAAG
ATCCTCACCGAGCGCGGCTACAGCTTCACCACCACGGCCGAGCGGGAAATCGTGCGTGACATTAAGGAGA
AGCTGTGCTACGTCGCCCTGGACTTCGAGCAAGAGATGGCCACGGCTGCTTCCAGCTCCTCCCTGGAGAA
GAGCTACGAGCTGCCTGACGGCCAGGTCATCACCATTGGCAATGAGCGGTTCCGCTGCCCTGAGGCACTC
TTCCAGCCTTCCTTCCTGGGCATGGAGTCCTGTGGCATCCACGAAACTACCTTCAACTCCATCATGAAGT
GTGACGTGGACATCCGCAAAGACCTGTACGCCAACACAGTGCTGTCTGGCGGCACCACCATGTACCCTGG
CATTGCCGACAGGATGCAGAAGGAGATCACTGCCCTGGCACCCAGCACAATGAAGATCAAGATCATTGCT
CCTCCTGAGCGCAAGTACTCCGTGTGGATCGGCGGCTCCATCCTGGCCTCGCTGTCCACCTTCCAGCAGA
TGTGGATCAGCAAGCAGGAGTATGACGAGTCCGGCCCCTCCATCGTCCACCGCAAATGCTTCTAGGGATC
CACCGGATCTAGATAACTGATCATAATCAGCCATACCACATTTGTAGAGGTTTTACTTGCTTTAAAAAAC
CTCCCACACCTCCCCCTGAACCTGAAACATAAAATGAATGCAATTGTTGTTGTTAACTTGTTTATTGCAG
CTTATAATGGTTACAAATAAAGCAATAGCATCACAAATTTCACAAATAAAGCATTTTTTTCACTGCATTC
TAGTTGTGGTTTGTCCAAACTCATCAATGTATCTTAAGGCGTAAATTGTAAGCGTTAATATTTTGTTAAA
ATTCGCGTTAAATTTTTGTTAAATCAGCTCATTTTTTAACCAATAGGCCGAAATCGGCAAAATCCCTTAT
AAATCAAAAGAATAGACCGAGATAGGGT
[37 nt withheld, positions 2829-2865]
AAAGAACGTGGACTCCAACGTCAAAGG
[49 nt withheld, positions 2893-2941]
T
[91 nt withheld, positions 2943-3033]
G
[124 nt withheld, positions 3035-3158]
CAGGTGGCACTTTTCGGGGAAATGTGCGCGGAACCCCTATTTGTTTATTTTTCTAAATACATTCAAATAT
GTATCCGCTCATGAGACAATAACCCTGATAAATGCTTCAATAATATTGAAAAAGGAAGAGTCCTGAGGCG
GAAAGAACCAGCTGTGGAATGTGTGTCAGTTAGGGTGTGGAAAGTCCCCAGGCTCCCCAGCAGGCAGAAG
TATGCAAAGCATGCATCTCAATTAGTCAGCAACCATAGTCCCGCCCCTAACTCCGCCCATCCCGCCCCTA
ACTCCGCCCAGTTCCGCCCATTCTCCGCCCCATGGCTGACTAATTTTTTTTATTTATGCAGAGGCCGAGG
CCGCCTCGGCCTCTGAGCTATTCCAGAAGTAGTGAGGAGGCTTTTTTGGAGGCCTAGGCTTTTGCAAAGA
TCGATCAAGAGACAGGATGAGGATCGTTTCGCATGATTGAACAAGATGGATTGCACGCAGGTTCTCCGGC
CGCTTGGGTGGAGAGGCTATTCGGCTATGACTGGGCACAACAGACAATCGGCTGCTCTGATGCCGCCGTG
TTCCGGCTGTCAGCGCAGGGGCGCCCGGTTCTTTTTGTCAAGACCGACCTGTCCGGTGCCCTGAATGAAC
TGCAAGACGAGGCAGCGCGGCTATCGTGGCTGGCCACGACGGGCGTTCCTTGCGCAGCTGTGCTCGACGT
TGTCACTGAAGCGGGAAGGGACTGGCTGCTATTGGGCGAAGTGCCGGGGCAGGATCTCCTGTCATCTCAC
CTTGCTCCTGCCGAGAAAGTATCCATCATGGCTGATGCAATGCGGCGGCTGCATACGCTTGATCCGGCTA
CCTGCCCATTCGACCACCAAGCGAAACATCGCATCGAGCGAGCACGTACTCGGATGGAAGCCGGTCTTGT
CGATCAGGATGATCTGGACGAAGAGCATCAGGGGCTCGCGCCAGCCGAACTGTTCGCCAGGCTCAAGGCG
AGCATGCCCGACGGCGAGGATCTCGTCGTGACCCATGGCGATGCCTGCTTGCCGAATATCATGGTGGAAA
ATGGCCGCTTTTCTGGATTCATCGACTGTGGCCGGCTGGGTGTGGCGGACCGCTATCAGGACATAGCGTT
GGCTACCCGTGATATTGCTGAAGAGCTTGGCGGCGAATGGGCTGACCGCTTCCTCGTGCTTTACGGTATC
GCCGCTCCCGATTCGCAGCGCATCGCCTTCTATCGCCTTCTTGACGAGTTCTTCTGAGCGGGACTCTGGG
GTTCGAAATGACCGACCAAGCGACGCCCAACCTGCCATCACGAGATTTCGATTCCACCGCCGCCTTCTAT
GAAAGGTTGGGCTTCGGAATCGTTTTCCGGGACGCCGGCTGGATGATCCTCCAGCGCGGGGATCTCATGC
TGGAGTTCTTCGCCCACCCTAGGGGGAGGCTAACTGAAACACGGAAGGAGACAATACCGGAAGGAACCCG
CGCTATGACGGCAATAAAAAGACAGAATAAAACGCACGGTGTTGGGTCGTTTGTTCATAAACGCGGGGTT
CGGTCCCAGGGCTGGCACTCTGTCGATACCCCACCGAGACCCCATTGGGGCCAATACGCCCGCGTTTCTT
CCTTTTCCCCACCCCACCCCCCAAGTTCGGGTGAAGGCCCAGGGCTCGCAGCCAACGTCGGGGCGGCAGG
CCCTGCCATAGCCTCAGGTTACTCATATATACTTTAGATTGATTTAAAACTTCATTTTTAATTTAAAAGG
ATCTAGGTGAAGATCCTTTTTGATAATCTCATGACCAAAATCCCTTAACGTGAGTTTTCGTTCCACTGAG
CGTCAGACCCCGTAGAAAAGATCAAAGGATCTTCTTGAGATCCTTTTTTTCTGCGCGTAATCTGCTGCTT
GCAAACAAAAAAACCACCGCTACCAGCGGTGGTTTGTTTGCCGGATCAAGAGCTACCAACTCTTTTTCCG
AAGGTAACTGGCTTCAGCAGAGCGCAGATACCAAATACTGTTCTTCTAGTGTAGCCGTAGTTAGGCCACC
ACTTCAAGAACTCTGTAGCACCGCCTACATACCTCGCTCTGCTAATCCTGTTACCAGTGGCTGCTGCCAG
TGGCGATAAGTCGTGTCTTACCGGGTTGGACTCAAGACGATAGTTACCGGATAAGGCGCAGCGGTCGGGC
TGAACGGGGGGTTCGTGCACACAGCCCAGCTTGGAGCGAACGACCTACACCGAACTGAGATACCTACAGC
GTGAGCTATGAGAAAGCGCCACGCTTCCCGAAGGGAGAAAGGCGGACAGGTATCCGGTAAGCGGCAGGGT
CGGAACAGGAGAGCGCACGAGGGAGCTTCCAGGGGGAAACGCCTGGTATCTTTATAGTCCTGTCGGGTTT
CGCCACCTCTGACTTGAGCGTCGATTTTTGTGATGCTCGTCAGGGGGGCGGAGCCTATGGAAAAACGCCA
GCAACGCGGCCTTTTTACGGTTCCTGGCCTTTTGCTGGCCTTTTGCTCACATGTTCTTTCCTGCGTTATC
CCCTGATTCTGTGGATAACCGTATTACCGCCATGCATTAGTTATTAATAGTAATCAATTACGGGGTCATT
AGTTCATAGCCCATATATGGAGTTCCG
Features (pLannotate 1.2.2; 15 found; start..end, strand, type, name):
      1..304     +  enhancer       CMV enhancer: human cytomegalovirus immediate early enhancer
    305..508     +  promoter       CMV promoter: human cytomegalovirus (CMV) immediate early promoter
    553..1266    +  CDS            PS-CFP2: PS-CFP2 is a photoconvertible blue fluorescent protein, derived from Aequorea coerulescens.
   1321..2442    +  CDS            ACTB: ACTB_BOVIN - Experimental evidence at protein level: Swiss-Prot protein existence level 1. Actin is a highly conserved protein that polymerizes to produce filaments that form cross-linked networks in the cytoplasm of cells. Actin exists in both monomeric (G-actin) and polymeric (F-actin) forms, both forms playing key functions, such as cell motility and contraction. In addition to their role in the cytoplasmic cytoskeleton, G- and F-actin also localize in the nucleus, and regulate gene transcription and motility and repair of damaged DNA. From Bos taurus (Bovine).
   2468..2552    +  CDS            large T antigen (fragment): large T antigen from SV40 (simian virus 40)
   2575..2696    +  polyA_signal   SV40 poly(A) signal: SV40 polyadenylation signal
   2730..3158    -  rep_origin     f1 ori (sequence partly withheld): f1 bacteriophage origin of replication; arrow indicates direction of (+) strand synthesis
   3185..3289    +  promoter       AmpR promoter: bla
   3358..3568    +  promoter       SV40 promoter: SV40 early promoter
   3611..4405    +  CDS            NeoR/KanR: aminoglycoside phosphotransferase from Tn5; aph(3')-II (or nptII); confers resistance to neomycin, kanamycin, and G418 (Geneticin®)
   4426..4578    +  CDS            ble (fragment): BLE_KLEPN - Experimental evidence at protein level: Swiss-Prot protein existence level 1. Binding protein with a strong affinity to the bleomycin family of antibiotics. Binds to CL990; an antimitotic-antibiotic compound. From Klebsiella pneumoniae.
   4637..4684    +  polyA_signal   HSV TK poly(A) signal: herpes simplex virus thymidine kinase polyadenylation signal (Cole and Stacy, 1985)
   4775..4791    -  polyA_signal   bGH poly(A) signal (fragment): bovine growth hormone polyadenylation signal
   5013..5601    +  rep_origin     ori: high-copy-number ColE1/pMB1/pBR322/pUC origin of replication
   5716..5775    +  enhancer       CMV enhancer (fragment): human cytomegalovirus immediate early enhancer
