[The description below was written by a language model from this plasmid's Addgene catalogue record and pLannotate feature annotations shown in this document.]
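Description:
PS-CFP2-Actin-C-18 is a mammalian expression plasmid built on the PS-CFP2-C1 backbone, a C1-type fluorescent protein fusion vector. It expresses human beta-actin (ACTB) fused at its N terminus to the photoswitchable cyan fluorescent protein PS-CFP2. The sequenced record is 5,775 nt. The human cytomegalovirus immediate early enhancer and promoter drive a single open reading frame in which the PS-CFP2 coding sequence comes first, followed by a short linker region and then the actin coding sequence. The "18" in the name probably refers to the linker length, though the record does not say so. Transcripts are terminated by an SV40 polyadenylation signal. The annotation tool matched the actin segment to the bovine protein, which reflects the very high conservation of beta-actin. The catalogue entry gives the insert as human.

The plasmid replicates in E. coli from a high-copy ColE1/pUC-type origin and also carries an f1 phage origin. A single Tn5 aminoglycoside phosphotransferase gene (NeoR/KanR) provides both selections. A bacterial bla-type promoter drives it for kanamycin resistance in bacteria, and the SV40 early promoter drives it for G418 selection of stably transfected mammalian cells, with an HSV TK polyadenylation signal downstream. The short large T antigen, ble and bGH poly(A) fragments in the feature table appear to be backbone remnants, not functional elements.

The construct is meant for live-cell imaging of the actin cytoskeleton. PS-CFP2, derived from an Aequorea coerulescens protein, converts from a cyan to a green emitting form. This matches the paired excitation and emission values recorded (400/490 and 468/511 nm) and allows photoconverted actin populations to be tracked over time. The catalogue purpose field gives the localization as "Actin Capping Protein", but the insert itself is actin.
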