Addgene plasmid #57214: PS-CFP2-Actin-C-18
Purpose: Localization: Actin Capping Protein , Excitation: 400 / 490, Emission: 468 / 511
Depositing lab: Michael Davidson. Depositing organization: Florida State University, Tallahassee.
Backbone
  Vector backbone: PS-CFP2-C1
  Backbone size w/o insert (bp): 4750
  Vector type: Mammalian Expression
  Selectable markers: Neomycin (select with G418)
Growth in bacteria
  Bacterial resistance: Kanamycin, 50 μg/mL
  Growth temperature: 37°C
  Growth strain: DH5alpha
  Copy number: High Copy
Gene/Insert
  Gene/Insert name: Actin (alt name: NM_001101.3)
  Species: H. sapiens (human)
  Entrez Gene: ACTB (a.k.a. BKRNS, BNS, BRWS1, CSMH, DDS1, PS1TP5BP1, THC8)
  Promoter: CMV
  Tag / fusion protein: PS-CFP2 (N terminal on backbone)
  Cloning method: Unknown
  Sequencing primers: 5′ CMV-F; 3′ SV40pA-R
Terms and licenses: Academic/Nonprofit Terms; Industry Terms
Depositor comments: . Excitation = 400 / 490; Emission = 468 / 511
How to cite: PS-CFP2-Actin-C-18 was a gift from Michael Davidson (Addgene plasmid # 57214 ; http://n2t.net/addgene:57214 ; RRID:Addgene_57214)
