>Addgene plasmid #57214 | PS-CFP2-Actin-C-18 | depositor partial sequence | sequence record 88354 | insert sequence
CGTCAGATCCGCTAGCGCTACCGGTCGCCACCATGAGCAAGGGCGCCGAGCTGTTCACCGGCATCGTGCC
CATCCTGATCGAGCTGAATGGCGATGTGAATGGCCACAAGTTCAGCGTGAGCGGCGAGGGCGAGGGCGAT
GCCACCTACGGCAAGCTGACCCTGAAGTTCATCTGCACCACCGGCAAGCTGCCTGTGCCCTGGCCCACCC
TGGTGGCCACCCTGAGCTACGGCGTGCAGTGCTTCTCACGCTACCCCGATCACATGAAGCAGCACGACTT
CTTCAAGAGCGCCATGCCTGAGGGCTACATCCAGGAGCGCACCATCTTCTTCGAGGATGACGGCAACTAC
AAGACGCGCGCCGAGGTGAAGTTCGAGGGCGATACCCTGGTGAGTCGCATCGAGCTGACCGGCACTGATT
TCAAGGAGGATGGCAACATCCTGGGCAATAAGATGGAGTACAACTACAACGCCACCAATGTGTACATCGT
GGCCGACAAGGCCAGGAATGGCATCAAGGTGAACTTCAAGGTCCGCCACAACATCAAGGATGGCAGCGTG
CAGCTGGCCGACCACTACCAGCAGAATACCCCCATCGGCGATGGCCCTGTGCTGCTGCCCGATAACCACT
ACCTGTCCACCCAGAGCGCCCTGTCCAAGGACCCCAACGAGAAGCGCGATCACATGATCTACCTCGAGTT
CGTGACCGCCGCCGCCATCACCCACGGCATGGATGAGCTGTACAAGTCCGGACTCAGATCTGGCAGCGGT
GGAGGCAGCGCATCCGGCGGAAGCGGAAGCGATGATGATATCGCCGCGCTCGTCGTCGACAACGGCTCCG
GCATGTGCAAGGCCGGCTTCGCGGGCGACGATGCCCCCCGGGCCGTCTTCCCCTCCATCGTGGGGCGCCC
CAGGCACCAGGGCGTGATGGTGGGCATGGGTCAGAAGGATTCCTATGTGGGCGACGAGGCCCAGAGCAAG
AGAGGCATCCTCACCCTGAAGTACCCCATCGAGCACGGCATCGTCACCAACTGGGACGACATGGAGAAAA
TCTGGCACCACACCTTCTACAATGAGCTGCGTGTGGCTCCCGAGGAGCACCCCGTGCTGCTGACCGAGGC
CCCCCTGAACCCCAAGGCCAACCGCGAGAAGATGACCCAGATCATGTTTGAGACCTTCAACACCCCAGCC
ATGTACGTTGCTATCCAGGCTGTGCTATCCCTGTACGCCTCTGGCCGTACCACTGGCATCGTGATGGACT
CCGGTGACGGGGTCACCCACACTGTGCCCATCTACGAGGGGTATGCCCTCCCCCATGCCATCCTGCGTCT
GGACCTGGCTGGCCGGGACCTGACTGACTACCTCATGAAGATCCTCACCGAGCGCGGCTACAGCTTCACC
ACCACGGCCGAGCGGGAAATCGTGCGTGACATTAAGGAGAAGCTGTGCTACGTCGCCCTGGACTTCGAGC
AAGAGATGGCCACGGCTGCTTCCAGCTCCTCCCTGGAGAAGAGCTACGAGCTGCCTGACGGCCAGGTCAT
CACCATTGGCAATGAGCGGTTCCGCTGCCCTGAGGCACTCTTCCAGCCTTCCTTCCTGGGCATGGAGTCC
TGTGGCATCCACGAAACTACCTTCAACTCCATCATGAAGTGTGACGTGGACATCCGCAAAGACCTGTACG
CCAACACAGTGCTGTCTGGCGGCACCACCATGTACCCTGGCATTGCCGACAGGATGCAGAAGGAGATCAC
TGCCCTGGCACCCAGCACAATGAAGATCAAGATCATTGCTCCTCCTGAGCGCAAGTACTCCGTGTGGATC
GGCGGCTCCATCCTGGCCTCGCTGTCCACCTTCCAGCAGATGTGGATCAGCAAGCAGGAGTATGACGAGT
CCGGCCCCTCCATCGTCCACCGCAAATGCTTCTAGGGATCCACCGGATCTAGATAACTGATCATAATCAG
CC
